>Addgene plasmid #85696 | pAc-GFP-dSUMO | addgene partial sequence | sequence record 167937 | EGFP-C 5'-CATGGTCCTGCTGGAGTTCGTG-3'
TCGGCATGGACGAGCTGTACAAGGGCGGTGGAAGATCTTCTGACGAAAAGAAGGGAGGTGAGACCGAGCA
CATCAACCTGAAGGTCCTCGGCCAGGACAACGCCGTCGTCCAGTTCAAGATCAAGAAGCACACACCCTTG
AGGAAGCTGATGAACGCCTACTGCGACCGTGCCGGACTCTCCATGCAGGTGGTGCGCTTCCGTTTCGACG
GACAGCCCATCAACGAGAACGACACTCCGACCTCGCTGGAGATGGAGGAGGGCGACACCATCGAGGTTTA
CCAGCAGCAGACTGGTGGCGCTCCATAACTCGAGCCTCTAGAGGGCCCTTCGAAGGTAAGCCTATCCCTA
ACCCTCTCCTCGGTCTCGATTCTACGCGTACCGGTCATCATCACCATCACCATTGAGTTTAAACCCGCTG
ATCAGCCTCGACTGTGCCTTCTAAGGCCTGAGCTCGCTGATCAGCCTCGATCGAGGATCCAGACATGATA
AGATACATTGATGAGTTTGGACAAACCACAACTAGAATGCAGTGAAAAAAATGCTTTATTTGTGAAATTT
GTGATGCTATTGCTTTATTTGTAACCATTATAAGCTGCAATAAACAAGTTAACAACAACAATTGCATTCA
TTTTATGTTTCAGGTTCAGGGGGAGGTGTGGGAGGTTTTTTAAAGCAAGTAAAACCTCTACAAATGTGGT
ATGGCTGATTATGATCAGTCGACCGATGCCCTTGAGAGCCTTCAACCCAGTCAGCTCCTTCCGGTGGGCG
CGGGGCATGACTATCGTCGCCGCACTTATGACTGTCTTCTTTATCATGCAACTCGTAGGACAGGTGCCGG
CAGCGCTCTGGGTCATTTTCGGCGAGGACCGCTTTCGCTGGAGCGCGACGATGATCGGCCTGTCGCT
