>Addgene plasmid #85696 | pAc-GFP-dSUMO | addgene partial sequence | sequence record 167938 | EBV-rev 5'-GTGGTTTGTCCAAACTCATC-3'
CTCGATCGAGGCTGATCAGCGAGCTCAGGCCTTAGAAGGCACAGTCGAGGCTGATCAGCGGGTTTAAACT
CAATGGTGATGGTGATGATGACCGGTACGCGTAGAATCGAGACCGAGGAGAGGGTTAGGGATAGGCTTAC
CTTCGAAGGGCCCTCTAGAGGCTCGAGTTATGGAGCGCCACCAGTCTGCTGCTGGTAAACCTCGATGGTG
TCGCCCTCCTCCATCTCCAGCGAGGTCGGAGTGTCGTTCTCGTTGATGGGCTGTCCGTCGAAACGGAAGC
GCACCACCTGCATGGAGAGTCCGGCACGGTCGCAGTAGGCGTTCATCAGCTTCCTCAAGGGTGTGTGCTT
CTTGATCTTGAACTGGACGACGGCGTTGTCCTGGCCGAGGACCTTCAGGTTGATGTGCTCGGTCTCACCT
CCCTTCTTTTCGTCAGAAGATCTTCCACCGCCCTTGTACAGCTCGTCCATGCCGAGAGTGATCCCGGCGG
CGGTCACGAACTCCAGCAGGACCATGTGATCGCGCTTCTCGTTGGGGTCTTTGCTCAGGGCGGACTGGGT
GCTCAGGTAGTGGTTGTCGGGCAGCAGCACGGGGCCGTCGCCGATGGGGGTGTTCTGCTGGTAGTGGTCG
GCGAGCTGCACGCTGCCGTCCTCGATGTTGTGGCGGATCTTGAAGTTCACCTTGATGCCGTTCTTCTGCT
TGTCGGCCATGATATAGACGTTGTGGCTGTTGTAGTTGTACTCCAGCTTGTGCCCCAGGATGTTGCCGTC
CTCCTTGAAGTCGATGCCCTTCAGCTCGATGCGGTTCACCAGG
