[The description below was written by a language model from this plasmid's Addgene catalogue record.]
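Description:
pAc-GFP-dSUMO is an insect expression plasmid built on the commercial pAc5.1/V5-His A backbone (about 5.4 kb without insert) and intended for expression in cultured Drosophila cells. It is propagated in E. coli under ampicillin selection. The record gives no feature table, and it lists the copy number as unknown, so the origin of replication and other backbone elements are not documented. No marker for selection in insect cells is recorded, which fits use by transient transfection or by co-transfection with a separate selection plasmid.

The payload is the Drosophila melanogaster SUMO gene (CG4494, also known as smt3 or dSUMO), the fly homologue of the small ubiquitin-like modifier. It is fused at its N terminus to GFP. Placing the tag at the N terminus leaves the SUMO C-terminal region unblocked, and this is the end that is processed and conjugated to lysines of target proteins. Transcription is driven by the Ac5 promoter from the Drosophila actin 5C gene, which gives strong constitutive expression in lines such as S2 cells. The insert was cloned by restriction digestion between EcoRV and XbaI. The XbaI site is retained, while the fate of the EcoRV site is not known. The backbone normally offers C-terminal V5 and His tags, but the record lists only GFP, and it does not say whether those tags are in frame with the insert.

The stated purpose is expression of GFP-SUMO in Drosophila cells. The associated publication studied SUMO modification of Drosophila p53 and its effects on transactivation and pro-apoptotic function. This suggests the plasmid is used to follow SUMO localisation by fluorescence and to detect sumoylated substrates, which appear as GFP-tagged, size-shifted conjugates.
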