Addgene plasmid #85696: pAc-GFP-dSUMO
Purpose: expression of GFP-SUMO1 in Drosophila cells
Depositing lab: Licio Collavin & Giannino Del Sal. Depositing organization: Universita degli Studi di Trieste. Publication: Modification of Drosophila p53 by SUMO modulates its transactivation and pro-apoptotic functions. Mauri F, McNamee LM, Lunardi A, Chiacchiera F, Del Sal G, Brodsky MH, Collavin L. J Biol Chem. 2008 Jul 25. 283(30):20848-56. 10.1074/jbc.M710186200 PubMed 18492669.
Backbone
  Vector backbone: pAc5.1/V5 HIS A
  Backbone manufacturer: ThermoFisher
  Backbone size w/o insert (bp): 5400
  Vector type: Insect Expression
Growth in bacteria
  Bacterial resistance: Ampicillin, 100 μg/mL
  Growth temperature: 37°C
  Growth strain: DH5alpha
  Copy number: Unknown
Gene/Insert
  Gene/Insert name: SUMO (alt names: CG4494 gene product from transcript CG4494-RA; SUMO-1; dSUMO)
  Species: D. melanogaster (fly)
  Entrez Gene: Sumo (a.k.a. Dmel_CG4494, CG4494, Dm0342, DmSUMO-1, DmSmt3, Dmel\CG4494, Dmsmt3, SMT3, SUMO, Smt3, anon-EST:Posey240, dSUMO, dSmt3, dsmt3, l(2)04493, l(2)SH0182, l(2)SH2 0182, smt3, sumo)
  Promoter: Ac5
  Tag / fusion protein: GFP (N terminal on insert)
  Cloning method: Restriction Enzyme; 5′ cloning site EcoRV (unknown if destroyed); 3′ cloning site XbaI (not destroyed)
  Sequencing primers: 5′ AC5; 3′ EBV-rev
Terms and licenses: Academic/Nonprofit Terms; Industry Terms: Not Available to Industry
How to cite: pAc-GFP-dSUMO was a gift from Licio Collavin & Giannino Del Sal (Addgene plasmid # 85696 ; http://n2t.net/addgene:85696 ; RRID:Addgene_85696)
